Addgene plasmid #63892: pComb3XLambda
Purpose: Backbone pComb3X containing PCR template for human antibody lambda light chain constant region
Depositing lab: Carlos Barbas. Depositing organization: Scripps California (The Scripps Research Institute). Publication: Methods for the generation of chicken monoclonal antibody fragments by phage display. Andris-Widhopf J, Rader C, Steinberger P, Fuller R, Barbas CF 3rd. J Immunol Methods. 2000 Aug 28;242(1-2):159-81. 10.1016/s0022-1759(00)00221-0 PubMed 10986398.
Backbone
  Vector backbone: pComb3X
  Backbone size w/o insert (bp): 3300
  Total vector size (bp): 4700
  Vector type: Bacterial Expression ; phage display
Growth in bacteria
  Bacterial resistance: Ampicillin, 100 μg/mL
  Growth temperature: 37°C
  Growth strain: XL1 Blue
  Copy number: High Copy
Gene/Insert
  Gene/Insert name: human antibody lambda light chain
  Species: H. sapiens (human)
  Insert size (bp): 320
  Entrez Gene: IGLL5 (a.k.a. IGL, IGLV, VL-MAR)
  Promoter: lacZ
  Cloning method: Restriction Enzyme; 5′ cloning site SfiI (not destroyed); 3′ cloning site SfiI (not destroyed)
  Sequencing primers: 5′ AAG ACA GCT ATC GCG ATT GCA G; 3′ GCC CCC TTA TTA GCG TTT GCC ATC
Terms and licenses: Academic/Nonprofit Terms; Industry Terms: Not Available to Industry
Depositor comments: pComb3X is the newest of the pComb vectors. Improvements over pComb3 include increased stability and introduction of an asymmetric SfiI cassette for directional cloning of full Fab, scFv, peptide and other protein for phage display. 6xHis and HA tags allow for purification and detection. An amber stop codon was introduced to turn-off expression of the pIII fusion protein by switching to a non-supressor strain of E. coli allowing production of soluble protein without subcloning. Alternatively, the gene for phage protein pIII can be removed by SpeI/NheI digest. pComb3XLambda can be used as a template to amplify the lambda light chain constant region for construction of chimeric antibody libraries as described in: Barbas, C. F., III; Burton, D. R.; Scott, J.K., Silverman, G.J. Eds. (2001) Phage Display: A Laboratory Manual; Cold Spring Harbor Laboratory Press: Cold Spring Harbor, New York Please note that there is a A246V mutation in heavy chain region; however, this vector is meant to be used as a PCR template for the light chain region from base# 613-1016.
How to cite: pComb3XLambda was a gift from Carlos Barbas (Addgene plasmid # 63892 ; http://n2t.net/addgene:63892 ; RRID:Addgene_63892)
