[The description below was written by a language model from this plasmid's Addgene catalogue record and pLannotate feature annotations shown in this document.]
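Description:
pComb3XLambda is a phagemid built on the pComb3X backbone for bacterial expression and phage display in E. coli. Its main purpose is to serve as a PCR template for the human antibody lambda light chain constant region. It replicates through a high-copy ColE1/pUC-type origin and is selected with ampicillin via the β-lactamase gene. An f1 origin allows single-stranded packaging into filamentous phage particles when helper phage is supplied.

Expression is driven by the lac promoter, with its CAP binding site and lac operator, so it is IPTG-responsive. The annotated features show a Fab-style two-chain layout. An ompA leader fragment precedes a human lambda light chain, made up of an IGLV1-40-like variable segment and the IGLC2 constant region. A pelB-type pectate lyase leader then precedes a heavy chain fragment; the annotation tool matched this fragment to a mouse antibody heavy chain entry, and the record does not otherwise state its origin. The heavy chain segment is followed by a 6xHis tag and a fragment of M13 gene III, so the assembled Fab can be displayed on phage as a pIII fusion.

According to the depositor, pComb3X also carries an HA tag, which the feature table does not annotate, and asymmetric SfiI sites for directional cloning of Fab, scFv, peptide or other protein inserts. It also has an amber stop codon, so that switching to a non-suppressor strain yields soluble protein without subcloning. Alternatively, gene III can be excised by SpeI/NheI digestion. The depositor notes an A246V change in the heavy chain region, which does not matter for the intended use of amplifying the lambda constant region to build chimeric antibody libraries.
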