Features (pLannotate 1.2.2; 15 found; start..end, strand, type, name):
      4..96      +  CDS            lacI (fragment): lac repressor; lacI; The lac repressor binds to the lac operator to inhibit transcription in E. coli. This inhibition can be relieved by adding lactose or isopropyl-β-D-thiogalactopyranoside (IPTG).
    109..130     +  protein_bind   CAP binding site: CAP binding activates transcription in the presence of cAMP. E. coli catabolite activator protein
    145..175     +  promoter       lac promoter: promoter for the E. coli lac operon
    183..199     +  protein_bind   lac operator: The lac repressor binds to the lac operator to inhibit transcription in E. coli. This inhibition can be relieved by adding lactose or isopropyl-β-D-thiogalactopyranoside (IPTG). lac repressor encoded by lacI
    222..287     +  CDS            ompA (fragment): OMPA_ECOLI - Also known as con From Escherichia coli (strain K12).
    307..555     +  CDS            IGLV1-40 (fragment): LV140_HUMAN - Experimental evidence at protein level: Swiss-Prot protein existence level 1. V region of the variable domain of immunoglobulin light chains that participates in the antigen recognition (PubMed:24600447). Immunoglobulins, also known as antibodies, are membrane-bound or secreted glycoproteins produced by B lymphocytes. In the recognition phase of humoral immunity, the membrane-bound immunoglobulins serve as receptors which, upon binding of a specific antigen, trigger the clonal expansion and differentiation of B lymphocytes into immunoglobulins- secreting plasma cells. Secreted im
    615..929     +  CDS            IGLC2: IGLC2_HUMAN - Experimental evidence at protein level: Swiss-Prot protein existence level 1. Constant region of immunoglobulin light chains. Immunoglobulins, also known as antibodies, are membrane-bound or secreted glycoproteins produced by B lymphocytes. In the recognition phase of humoral immunity, the membrane-bound immunoglobulins serve as receptors which, upon binding of a specific antigen, trigger the clonal expansion and differentiation of B lymphocytes into immunoglobulins- secreting plasma cells. Secreted immunoglobulins mediate the effector phase of humoral immunity, which results in
    963..1028    +  CDS            pel1 (fragment): PLY1_PECAS - Also known as pelA. Experimental evidence at protein level: Swiss-Prot protein existence level 1. Involved in maceration and soft-rotting of plant tissue. From Pectobacterium atrosepticum (strain SCRI 1043 / ATCC BAA-672) (Erwinia carotovora subsp. atroseptica).
   1029..1709    +  CDS            HVM63_MOUSE: Experimental evidence at protein level: Swiss-Prot protein existence level 1. Anti-influenza H3N2 neuraminidase antibody. From Mus musculus (Mouse).
   1743..1760    +  CDS            6xHis: 6xHis affinity tag
   1800..2333    +  CDS            M13 gene III (fragment) (sequence partly withheld): pIII; III; minor coat protein
   2414..2842    -  rep_origin     f1 ori (sequence partly withheld): f1 bacteriophage origin of replication; arrow indicates direction of (+) strand synthesis
   2869..2973    +  promoter       AmpR promoter: bla
   2974..3834    +  CDS            AmpR: β-lactamase; bla; confers resistance to ampicillin, carbenicillin, and related antibiotics
   4005..4593    +  rep_origin     ori: high-copy-number ColE1/pMB1/pBR322/pUC origin of replication
>Addgene plasmid #63892 | pComb3XLambda | depositor full sequence | sequence record 119139 | pComb3XLambda sequence 4772 bps
AGAGCGCCCAATACGCAAACCGCCTCTCCCCGCGCGTTGGCCGATTCATTAATGCAGCTGGCACGACAGG
TTTCCCGACTGGAAAGCGGGCAGTGAGCGCAACGCAATTAATGTGAGTTAGCTCACTCATTAGGCACCCC
AGGCTTTACACTTTATGCTTCCGGCTCGTATGTTGTGTGGAATTGTGAGCGGATAACAATTGAATTCAGG
AGGAATTTAAAATGAAAAAGACAGCTATCGCGATTGCAGTGGCACTGGCTGGTTTCGCTACCGTGGCCCA
GGCGGCCGAGCTCGTGCTGACTAACGCCCTCAGTGTCTGGGGCCCCAGGGCAGAGGGTCACCATCTCCTG
CACTGGGAGCAGCTCCAACCTCGGGGCAGCTTATGATGTACACTGGTACCACCAGGTTCCAGGAACGGCC
CCCAAACTCCTCCTCTATGATAACATCAAGCGGCCCTCAGGGGTCCCTGACCGATTCTCTGGCTCCAAGT
CTGGCACCTCAGCCTCCCTGGCCATCACTGGGCTCCAGGCTGAGGACGAGGCTGATTATTACTGCAACAG
AGTAACAGCTGGCCTCACACGTTCGGCGGAGGGACCAAGCTGACCGTCCTAAGTCAGCCCAAGGCTGCCC
CCTCGGTCACTCTGTTCCCGCCCTCCTCTGAGGAGCTTCAAGCCAACAAGGCCACACTGGTGTGTCTCAT
AAGTGACTTCTACCCGGGAGCCGTGACAGTGGCCTGGAAGGCAGATGGCAGCCCCGTCAAGGCGGGAGTG
GAGACCACCACACCCTCCAAACAAAGCAACAACAAGTACGCGGCCAGCAGCTATCTGAGCCTGACGCCTG
AGCAGTGGAAGTCCCACAGAAGCTACAGCTGCCAGGTCACGCATGAAGGGAGCACCGTGGAGAAGACAGT
GGCCCCTACAGAATGTTCATAATTCTAGATAATTAATTAGGAGGAATTTAAAATGAAATACCTATTGCCT
ACGGCAGCCGCTGGATTGTTATTACTCGCTGCCCAACCAGCCATGGCCGAGGTGCAGCTGCTCGAGCAGT
CTGGGGCTGAGGTGAAGAAGCCTGGGTCCTCGGTGAAGGTCTCCTGCAGGGCTTCTGGAGGCACCTTCAA
CAATTATGCCATCAGCTGGGTGCGACAGGCCCCTGGACAAGGGCTTGAGTGGATGGGAGGGATCTTCCCT
TTCCGTAATACAGCAAAGTACGCACAACACTTCCAGGGCAGAGTCACCATTACCGCGGACGAATCCACGG
GCACAGCCTACATGGAGCTGAGCAGCCTGAGATCTGAGGACACGGCCATATATTATTGTGCGAGAGGGGA
TACGATTTTTGGAGTGACCATGGGATACTACGCTATGGACGTCTGGGGCCAAGGGACCACGGTCACCGTC
TCCGCAGCCTCCACCAAGGGCCCATCGGTCTTCCCCCTGGCACCCTCCTCCAAGAGCACCTCTGGGGGCA
CAGCGGCCCTGGGCTGCCTGGTCAAGGACTACTTCCCCGAACCGGTGACGGTGTCGTGGAACTCAGGCGC
CCTGACCAGCGGCGTGCACACCTTCCCGGCTGTCCTACAGTCCTCAGGACTCTACTCCCTCAGCAGCGTG
GTGACCGTGCCCTCCAGCAGCTTGGGCACCCAGACCTACATCTGCAACGTGAATCACAAGCCCAGCAACA
CCAAGGTGGACAAGAAAGTTGAGCCCAAATCTTGTGACAAAACTAGTGGCCAGGCCGGCCAGCACCATCA
CCATCACCATGGCGCATACCCGTACGACGTTCCGGACTACGCTTCTTAG
[40 nt withheld, positions 1800-1839]
GCTCTGAGGGA
[97 nt withheld, positions 1851-1947]
T
[63 nt withheld, positions 1949-2011]
T
[41 nt withheld, positions 2013-2053]
T
[62 nt withheld, positions 2055-2116]
A
[35 nt withheld, positions 2118-2152]
CCTCCCTCAATCGGTTGAATGTCGCCCTTTTGTCTTTGGCGCTGGTAAACCATATGAA
[86 nt withheld, positions 2211-2296]
T
[36 nt withheld, positions 2298-2333]
GCTAGCTAATTAATTTAAGCGGCCGCAGATCTGCTCTCTGAGGAGGATCTGGGAAATTGTAAGCGTTAAT
ATTTTGTTAAAATTCGCGTTAAATTTTTGTTAAATCAGCTCATTTTTTAACCAATAGGCCGAAATCGGCA
AAATCCCTTATAAATCAAAAGAATAGACCGAGATAGGGT
[37 nt withheld, positions 2513-2549]
AAAGAACGTGGACTCCAACGTCAAAGG
[49 nt withheld, positions 2577-2625]
T
[91 nt withheld, positions 2627-2717]
G
[124 nt withheld, positions 2719-2842]
CAGGTGGCACTTTTCGGGGAAATGTGCGCGGAACCCCTATTTGTTTATTTTTCTAAATACATTCAAATAT
GTATCCGCTCATGAGACAATAACCCTGATAAATGCTTCAATAATATTGAAAAAGGAAGAGTATGAGTATT
CAACATTTCCGTGTCGCCCTTATTCCCTTTTTTGCGGCATTTTGCCTTCCTGTTTTTGCTCACCCAGAAA
CGCTGGTGAAAGTAAAAGATGCTGAAGATCAGTTGGGTGCACGAGTGGGTTACATCGAACTGGATCTCAA
CAGCGGTAAGATCCTTGAGAGTTTTCGCCCCGAAGAACGTTTTCCAATGATGAGCACTTTTAAAGTTCTG
CTATGTGGCGCGGTATTATCCCGTATTGACGCCGGGCAAGAGCAACTCGGTCGCCGCATACACTATTCTC
AGAATGACTTGGTTGAGTACTCACCAGTCACAGAAAAGCATCTTACGGATGGCATGACAGTAAGAGAATT
ATGCAGTGCTGCCATAACCATGAGTGATAACACTGCGGCCAACTTACTTCTGACAACGATCGGAGGACCG
AAGGAGCTAACCGCTTTTTTGCACAACATGGGGGATCATGTAACTCGCCTTGATCGTTGGGAACCGGAGC
TGAATGAAGCCATACCAAACGACGAGCGTGACACCACGATGCCTGTAGCAATGGCAACAACGTTGCGCAA
ACTATTAACTGGCGAACTACTTACTCTAGCTTCCCGGCAACAATTAATAGACTGGATGGAGGCGGATAAA
GTTGCAGGACCACTTCTGCGCTCGGCCCTTCCGGCTGGCTGGTTTATTGCTGATAAATCTGGAGCCGGTG
AGCGTGGGTCTCGCGGTATCATTGCAGCACTGGGGCCAGATGGTAAGCCCTCCCGTATCGTAGTTATCTA
CACGACGGGGAGTCAGGCAACTATGGATGAACGAAATAGACAGATCGCTGAGATAGGTGCCTCACTGATT
AAGCATTGGTAACTGTCAGACCAAGTTTACTCATATATACTTTAGATTGATTTAAAACTTCATTTTTAAT
TTAAAAGGATCTAGGTGAAGATCCTTTTTGATAATCTCATGACCAAAATCCCTTAACGTGAGTTTTCGTT
CCACTGAGCGTCAGACCCCGTAGAAAAGATCAAAGGATCTTCTTGAGATCCTTTTTTTCTGCGCGTAATC
TGCTGCTTGCAAACAAAAAAACCACCGCTACCAGCGGTGGTTTGTTTGCCGGATCAAGAGCTACCAACTC
TTTTTCCGAAGGTAACTGGCTTCAGCAGAGCGCAGATACCAAATACTGTCCTTCTAGTGTAGCCGTAGTT
AGGCCACCACTTCAAGAACTCTGTAGCACCGCCTACATACCTCGCTCTGCTAATCCTGTTACCAGTGGCT
GCTGCCAGTGGCGATAAGTCGTGTCTTACCGGGTTGGACTCAAGACGATAGTTACCGGATAAGGCGCAGC
GGTCGGGCTGAACGGGGGGTTCGTGCACACAGCCCAGCTTGGAGCGAACGACCTACACCGAACTGAGATA
CCTACAGCGTGAGCTATGAGAAAGCGCCACGCTTCCCGAAGGGAGAAAGGCGGACAGGTATCCGGTAAGC
GGCAGGGTCGGAACAGGAGAGCGCACGAGGGAGCTTCCAGGGGGAAACGCCTGGTATCTTTATAGTCCTG
TCGGGTTTCGCCACCTCTGACTTGAGCGTCGATTTTTGTGATGCTCGTCAGGGGGGCGGAGCCTATGGAA
AAACGCCAGCAACGCGGCCTTTTTACGGTTCCTGGCCTTTTGCTGGCCTTTTGCTCACATGTTCTTTCCT
GCGTTATCCCCTGATTCTGTGGATAACCGTATTACCGCCTTTGAGTGAGCTGATACCGCTCGCCGCAGCC
GAACGACCGAGCGCAGCGAGTCAGTGAGCGAGGAAGCGGA
