>Addgene plasmid #63892 | pComb3XLambda | addgene partial sequence | sequence record 110959 | lac-promoter-R 5'-CCGGAAGCATAAAGTGTAAA-3'
TTGCGTTGCGCTCACTGCCCGCTTTCCAGTCGGGAAACCTGTCGTGCCAGCTGCATTAATGAATCGGCCA
ACGCGCGGGGAGAGGCGGTTTGCGTATTGGGCGCTCTTCCGCTTCCTCGCTCACTGACTCGCTGCGCTCG
GTCGTTCGGCTGCGGCGAGCGGTATCAGCTCACTCAAAGGCGGTAATACGGTTATCCACAGAATCAGGGG
ATAACGCAGGAAAGAACATGTGAGCAAAAGGCCAGCAAAAGGCCAGGAACCGTAAAAAGGCCGCGTTGCT
GGCGTTTTTCCATAGGCTCCGCCCCCCTGACGAGCATCACAAAAATCGACGCTCAAGTCAGAGGTGGCGA
AACCCGACAGGACTATAAAGATACCAGGCGTTTCCCCCTGGAAGCTCCCTCGTGCGCTCTCCTGTTCCGA
CCCTGCCGCTTACCGGATACCTGTCCGCCTTTCTCCCTTCGGGAAGCGTGGCGCTTTCTCATAGCTCACG
CTGTAGGTATCTCAGTTCGGTGTAGGTCGTTCGCTCCAAGCTGGGCTGTGTGCACGAACCCCCCGTTCAG
CCCGACCGCTGCGCCTTATCCGGTAACTATCGTCTTGAGTCCAACCCGGTAAGACACGACTTATCGCCAC
TGGCAGCAGCCACTGGTAACAGGATTAGCAGAGCGAGGTATGTAGGCGGTGCTACAGAG
