>Addgene plasmid #63892 | pComb3XLambda | addgene partial sequence | sequence record 110960 | F1ori-F 5'-GTGGACTCTTGTTCCAAACTGG-3'
ATTTTGCCGATTTCGGCCTATTGGTTAAAAAATGAGCTGATTTAACAAAAATTTAACGCGAATTTTAACA
AAATATTAACGCTTACAATTTCCCAGATCCTCCTCAGAGAGCAGATCTGCGGCCGCTTAAATTAATTAGC
TAGC
[36 nt withheld, positions 145-180]
A
[86 nt withheld, positions 182-267]
TTCATATGGTTTACCAGCGCCAAAGACAAAAGGGCGACATTCAACCGATTGAGGGAGG
[35 nt withheld, positions 326-360]
T
[62 nt withheld, positions 362-423]
A
[41 nt withheld, positions 425-465]
A
[63 nt withheld, positions 467-529]
A
[97 nt withheld, positions 531-627]
TCCCTCAGAGC
[40 nt withheld, positions 639-678]
CTAAGAAGCGTAGTCCGGAACGTCGTACGGGTATGCGCCATGGTGATGGTGATGGTGCT
