>Addgene plasmid #63892 | pComb3XLambda | addgene partial sequence | sequence record 112512 | Lac-promoter 5'-CACTTTATGCTTCCGGCTCG-3'
GACAGCTATCGCGATTGCAGTGGCACTGGCTGGTTTCGCTACCGTGGCCCAGGCGGCCGAGCTCGTGCTG
ACTAACGCCCTCAGTGTCTGGGGCCCCAGGGCAGAGGGTCACCATCTCCTGCACTGGGAGCAGCTCCAAC
CTCGGGGCAGCTTATGATGTACACTGGTACCACCAGGTTCCAGGAACGGCCCCCAAACTCCTCCTCTATG
ATAACATCAAGCGGCCCTCAGGGGTCCCTGACCGATTCTCTGGCTCCAAGTCTGGCACCTCAGCCTCCCT
GGCCATCACTGGGCTCCAGGCTGAGGACGAGGCTGATTATTACTGCAACAGAGTAACAGCTGGCCTCACA
CGTTCGGCGGAGGGACCAAGCTGACCGTCCTAAGTCAGCCCAAGGCTGCCCCCTCGGTCACTCTGTTCCC
GCCCTCCTCTGAGGAGCTTCAAGCCAACAAGGCCACACTGGTGTGTCTCATAAGTGACTTCTACCCGGGA
GCCGTGACAGTGGCCTGGAAGGCAGATGGCAGCCCCGTCAAGGCGGGAGTGGAGACCACCACACCCTCCA
AACAAAGCAACAACAAGTACGCGGCCAGCAGCTATCTGAGCCTGACGCCTGAGCAGTGGAAGTCCCACAG
AAGCTACAGCTGCCAGGTCACGCATGAAGGGAGCACCGTGGAGAAGACAGTGGCCCCTACAGAATGTTCA
TAATTCTAGATAATTAATTA
