>Addgene plasmid #63892 | pComb3XLambda | addgene partial sequence | sequence record 112513 | PelB-F 5'-GTTATTACTCGCTGCCCAACC-3'
CAGTCTGGGGCTGAGGTGAAGAAGCCTGGGTCCTCGGTGAAGGTCTCCTGCAGGGCTTCTGGAGGCACCT
TCAACAATTATGCCATCAGCTGGGTGCGACAGGCCCCTGGACAAGGGCTTGAGTGGATGGGAGGGATCTT
CCCTTTCCGTAATACAGCAAAGTACGCACAACACTTCCAGGGCAGAGTCACCATTACCGCGGACGAATCC
ACGGGCACAGCCTACATGGAGCTGAGCAGCCTGAGATCTGAGGACACGGCCATATATTATTGTGCGAGAG
GGGATACGATTTTTGGAGTGACCATGGGATACTACGCTATGGACGTCTGGGGCCAAGGGACCACGGTCAC
CGTCTCCGCAGCCTCCACCAAGGGCCCATCGGTCTTCCCCCTGGCACCCTCCTCCAAGAGCACCTCTGGG
GGCACAGCGGCCCTGGGCTGCCTGGTCAAGGACTACTTCCCCGAACCGGTGACGGTGTCGTGGAACTCAG
GCGCCCTGACCAGCGGCGTGCACACCTTCCCGGCTGTCCTACAGTCCTCAGGACTCTACTCCCTCAGCAG
CGTGGTGACCGTGCCCTCCAGCAGCTTGGGCACCCAGACCTACATCTGCAACGTGAATCACAAGCCCAGC
AACACCAAGGTGGACAAGAAAGTTGAGCCCAAATCTTGTGACAAAACTAGTGGCCAGGCCGGCCAGCACC
ATCACCATCACCATGGCGCATACCCGTACGACGTTCCGGACTACGCTTCTTA
